>Addgene plasmid #219957 | pRSET-MagLOV | addgene full sequence | sequence record 442826 | Addgene NGS Result
GATCTCGATCCCGCGAAATTAATACGACTCACTATAGGGAGACCACAACGGTTTCCCTCTAGAAATAATT
TTGTTTAACTTTAAGAAGGAGATATACATATGCGGGGTTCTCATCATCATCATCATCATGGTATGGCTAG
CATGCTTGCTACTACTTTAGAACGTATAGAGAAAAACTTCGTGATCACGGACCCGAGACTACCTGACAAC
CCTATAATTTTTGCAAGTGACTCATTCCTTCAGTTGACTGAGTATTCTAGGGAAGAGATTCTAGGGAGAA
ATCCTAGATTCTTGCAAGGACCAGAAACTGACCGTGCCACTGTGAGGAAAATCAGGGATGCGATCGACAA
CCAAACCGAGGTGACAGTGCAGCTAATAAATTACACTAAATCTGGCAAGAAGTTCTGGAACCTATTTCAT
GTGCAACCCATGAGAGACCAAAAAGGAGACGTACAGTACTTCATAGGGGTAAAGTTGGATGGTACTGAGC
ATGTTAGAGACGCGGCAGAACGTGAAAAGGTTATGTTAATAAAAAAGACCGCTGAAAACATAATGGAAGC
GGCAAAGGAGTTGTAACTCGAGATCTGCAGCTGGTACCATGGAATTCGAAGCTTGATCCGGCTGCTAACA
AAGCCCGAAAGGAAGCTGAGTTGGCTGCTGCCACCGCTGAGCAATAACTAGCATAACCCCTTGGGGCCTC
TAAACGGGTCTTGAGGGGTTTTTTGCTGAAAGGAGGAACTATATCCGGATCTGGCGTAATAGCGAAGAGG
CCCGCACCGATCGCCCTTCCCAACAGTTGCGCAGCCTGAATGGCGAATGGG
[124 nt withheld, positions 822-945]
C
[91 nt withheld, positions 947-1037]
A
[49 nt withheld, positions 1039-1087]
CCTTTGACGTTGGAGTCCACGTTCTTT
[37 nt withheld, positions 1115-1151]
ACCCTATCTCGGTCTATTCTTTTGATTTATAAGGGATTTTGCCGATTTCGGCCTATTGGTTAAAAAATGA
GCTGATTTAACAAAAATTTAACGCGAATTTTAACAAAATATTAACGCTTACAATTTAGGTGGCACTTTTC
GGGGAAATGTGCGCGGAACCCCTATTTGTTTATTTTTCTAAATACATTCAAATATGTATCCGCTCATGAG
ACAATAACCCTGATAAATGCTTCAATAATATTGAAAAAGGAAGAGTATGAGTATTCAACATTTCCGTGTC
GCCCTTATTCCCTTTTTTGCGGCATTTTGCCTTCCTGTTTTTGCTCACCCAGAAACGCTGGTGAAAGTAA
AAGATGCTGAAGATCAGTTGGGTGCACGAGTGGGTTACATCGAACTGGATCTCAACAGCGGTAAGATCCT
TGAGAGTTTTCGCCCCGAAGAACGTTTTCCAATGATGAGCACTTTTAAAGTTCTGCTATGTGGCGCGGTA
TTATCCCGTATTGACGCCGGGCAAGAGCAACTCGGTCGCCGCATACACTATTCTCAGAATGACTTGGTTG
AGTACTCACCAGTCACAGAAAAGCATCTTACGGATGGCATGACAGTAAGAGAATTATGCAGTGCTGCCAT
AACCATGAGTGATAACACTGCGGCCAACTTACTTCTGACAACGATCGGAGGACCGAAGGAGCTAACCGCT
TTTTTGCACAACATGGGGGATCATGTAACTCGCCTTGATCGTTGGGAACCGGAGCTGAATGAAGCCATAC
CAAACGACGAGCGTGACACCACGATGCCTGTAGCAATGGCAACAACGTTGCGCAAACTATTAACTGGCGA
ACTACTTACTCTAGCTTCCCGGCAACAATTAATAGACTGGATGGAGGCGGATAAAGTTGCAGGACCACTT
CTGCGCTCGGCCCTTCCGGCTGGCTGGTTTATTGCTGATAAATCTGGAGCCGGTGAGCGTGGGTCTCGCG
GTATCATTGCAGCACTGGGGCCAGATGGTAAGCCCTCCCGTATCGTAGTTATCTACACGACGGGGAGTCA
GGCAACTATGGATGAACGAAATAGACAGATCGCTGAGATAGGTGCCTCACTGATTAAGCATTGGTAACTG
TCAGACCAAGTTTACTCATATATACTTTAGATTGATTTAAAACTTCATTTTTAATTTAAAAGGATCTAGG
TGAAGATCCTTTTTGATAATCTCATGACCAAAATCCCTTAACGTGAGTTTTCGTTCCACTGAGCGTCAGA
CCCCGTAGAAAAGATCAAAGGATCTTCTTGAGATCCTTTTTTTCTGCGCGTAATCTGCTGCTTGCAAACA
AAAAAACCACCGCTACCAGCGGTGGTTTGTTTGCCGGATCAAGAGCTACCAACTCTTTTTCCGAAGGTAA
CTGGCTTCAGCAGAGCGCAGATACCAAATACTGTTCTTCTAGTGTAGCCGTAGTTAGGCCACCACTTCAA
GAACTCTGTAGCACCGCCTACATACCTCGCTCTGCTAATCCTGTTACCAGTGGCTGCTGCCAGTGGCGAT
AAGTCGTGTCTTACCGGGTTGGACTCAAGACGATAGTTACCGGATAAGGCGCAGCGGTCGGGCTGAACGG
GGGGTTCGTGCACACAGCCCAGCTTGGAGCGAACGACCTACACCGAACTGAGATACCTACAGCGTGAGCT
ATGAGAAAGCGCCACGCTTCCCGAAGGGAGAAAGGCGGACAGGTATCCGGTAAGCGGCAGGGTCGGAACA
GGAGAGCGCACGAGGGAGCTTCCAGGGGGAAACGCCTGGTATCTTTATAGTCCTGTCGGGTTTCGCCACC
TCTGACTTGAGCGTCGATTTTTGTGATGCTCGTCAGGGGGGCGGAGCCTATGGAAAAACGCCAGCAACGC
GGCCTTTTTACGGTTCCTGGCCTTTTGCTGGCCTTTTGCTCACATGTTCTTTCCTGCGTTATCCCCTGAT
TCTGTGGATAACCGTATTACCGCCTTTGAGTGAGCTGATACCGCTCGCCGCAGCCGAACGACCGAGCGCA
GCGAGTCAGTGAGCGAGGAAGCGGAAGAGCGCCCAATGCGCAAACCGCCTCTCCCCGCGCGTTGGCCGAT
TCATTAATGCAG
Features (pLannotate 1.2.2; 12 found; start..end, strand, type, name):
     20..38      +  promoter       T7 promoter: promoter for bacteriophage T7 RNA polymerase
     70..92      +  RBS            RBS: efficient ribosome binding site from bacteriophage T7 gene 10 (Olins and Rangwala, 1989)
    112..132     +  CDS            capTEV™ (fragment): composite tag for in vivo biotinylation, TEV protease cleavage, and 6xHis tagging
    166..483     +  CDS            miniSOG: miniSOG is a basic (constitutively fluorescent) cyan fluorescent protein published in 2011, derived from Arabidopsis thaliana. It requires the cofactor flavin for fluorescence.
    621..670     +  CDS            SET1 (fragment): solubility-enhancement tag derived from T7 phage gene 10B
    678..725     +  terminator     T7 terminator: transcription terminator for bacteriophage T7 RNA polymerase
    751..817     +  CDS            lacZα (fragment): LacZα fragment of β-galactosidase; lacZ fragment
    822..1250    +  rep_origin     f1 ori (sequence partly withheld): f1 bacteriophage origin of replication; arrow indicates direction of (+) strand synthesis
   1303..1407    +  promoter       AmpR promoter: bla
   1408..2268    +  CDS            AmpR: β-lactamase; bla; confers resistance to ampicillin, carbenicillin, and related antibiotics
   2439..3027    +  rep_origin     ori: high-copy-number ColE1/pMB1/pBR322/pUC origin of replication
   3210..3263    +  CDS            lacI (fragment): lac repressor; lacI; The lac repressor binds to the lac operator to inhibit transcription in E. coli. This inhibition can be relieved by adding lactose or isopropyl-β-D-thiogalactopyranoside (IPTG).
