[The description below was written by a language model from this plasmid's Addgene catalogue record and pLannotate feature annotations shown in this document.]
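Description:
pRSET-MagLOV is a 3,263 bp bacterial expression plasmid built on the Invitrogen pRSETB backbone. It is maintained in E. coli through a high-copy ColE1/pUC-type origin and selected with ampicillin via the β-lactamase (AmpR) gene and its own promoter. An f1 phage origin is also present, a standard backbone element that permits single-stranded DNA production. Short annotated fragments of lacZα, lacI and a T7 gene 10-derived sequence appear to be backbone remnants rather than functional genes.

The payload is a 435 bp insert encoding MagLOV, a magnetic-field-sensitive fluorescent protein engineered from the LOV2 domain of Avena sativa phototropin (AsLOV2) and carrying the substitutions C450P, L496V, Q513K, G528K and D540M. It was introduced by Gibson cloning. Expression is driven by the T7 promoter with the efficient T7 gene 10 ribosome binding site upstream and the T7 terminator downstream, so transcription requires a host that supplies T7 RNA polymerase. An N-terminal 6xHis tag allows metal-affinity purification; the automated annotation picks this up as a fragment of a composite His-containing tag. The same tool labels the coding region as miniSOG, which most likely reflects sequence similarity between flavin-binding LOV domains rather than the actual identity of the insert, which the catalogue entry gives as MagLOV.

The plasmid is intended for producing MagLOV in bacteria, either for purification or for direct observation in cells, in studies of how applied magnetic fields modulate the brightness of fluorescent proteins.
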