Addgene plasmid #219957: pRSET-MagLOV
Purpose: Bacterial expression of MagLOV, a magnetic-field-sensitive fluorescent protein engineered from AsLOV2
Depositing lab: Andrew York. Depositing organization: Calico Life Sciences LLC. Publication: Magnetic control of the brightness of fluorescent proteins. Frank Hayward R, Rai A, Lazzari-Dean, JR, Lefebvre AEYT, York AG, Ingaramo M. (2023) doi: 10.5281/zenodo.8137174.
Backbone
  Vector backbone: pRSETB
  Backbone manufacturer: Invitrogen
  Backbone size w/o insert (bp): 2828
  Total vector size (bp): 3263
  Vector type: Bacterial Expression
Growth in bacteria
  Bacterial resistance: Ampicillin, 100 μg/mL
  Growth temperature: 37°C
  Growth strain: DH5alpha
  Copy number: High Copy
Gene/Insert
  Gene/Insert name: MagLOV
  Species: A. sativa
  Insert size (bp): 435
  Mutation: AsLOV2 C450P L496V Q513K G528K D540M
  Promoter: T7
  Tag / fusion protein: 6xHis (N terminal on insert)
  Cloning method: Gibson Cloning
  Sequencing primers: 5′ T7; 3′ T7 terminator
Terms and licenses: Academic/Nonprofit Terms; Industry Terms: Not Available to Industry
Depositor comments: Described in the article "Magnetic control of the brightness of fluorescent proteins": https://doi.org/10.5281/zenodo.8137174, https://andrewgyork.github.io/gfp_magnetofluorescence/#MagLOV_update. Read more about this plasmid on the Addgene Blog: https://blog.addgene.org/magnetic-control-of-proteins.
How to cite: pRSET-MagLOV was a gift from Andrew York (Addgene plasmid # 219957 ; http://n2t.net/addgene:219957 ; RRID:Addgene_219957)
